>Addgene plasmid #142167 | TFORF2876 | addgene full sequence | sequence record 397680 | Addgene NGS Result
TTAATGTAGTCTTATGCAATACTCTTGTAGTCTTGCAACATGGTAACGATGAGTTAGCAACATGCCTTAC
AAGGAGAGAAAAAGCACCGTGCATGCCGATTGGTGGAAGTAAGGTGGTACGATCGTGCCTTATTAGGAAG
GCAACAGACGGGTCTGACATGGATTGGACGAACCACTGAATTGCCGCATTGCAGAGATATTGTATTTAAG
TGCCTAGCTCGATACATAAACGGGTCTCTCTGGTTAGACCAGATCTGAGCCTGGGAGCTCTCTGGCTAAC
TAGGGAACCCACTGCTTAAGCCTCAATAAAGCTTGCCTTGAGTGCTTCAAGTAGTGTGTGCCCGTCTGTT
GTGTGACTCTGGTAACTAGAGATCCCTCAGACCCTTTTAGTCAGTGTGGAAAATCTCTAGCAGTGGCGCC
CGAACAGGGACTTGAAAGCGAAAGGGAAACCAGAGGAGCTCTCTCGACGCAGGACTCGGCTTGCTGAAGC
GCGCACGGCAAGAGGCGAGGGGCGGCGACTGGTGAGTACGCCAAAAATTTTGACTAGCGGAGGCTAGAAG
GAGAGAGATGGGTGCGAGAGCGTCAGTATTAAGCGGGGGAGAATTAGATCGCGATGGGAAAAAATTCGGT
TAAGGCCAGGGGGAAAGAAAAAATATAAATTAAAACATATAGTATGGGCAAGCAGGGAGCTAGAACGATT
CGCAGTTAATCCTGGCCTGTTAGAAACATCAGAAGGCTGTAGACAAATACTGGGACAGCTACAACCATCC
CTTCAGACAGGATCAGAAGAACTTAGATCATTATATAATACAGTAGCAACCCTCTATTGTGTGCATCAAA
GGATAGAGATAAAAGACACCAAGGAAGCTTTAGACAAGATAGAGGAAGAGCAAAACAAAAGTAAGACCAC
CGCACAGCAAGCGGCCGCTGATCTTCAGACCTGGAGGAGGAGATATGAGGGACAATTGGAGAAGTGAATT
ATATAAATATAAAGTAGTAAAAATTGAACCATTAGGAGTAGCACCCACCAAGGCAAAGAGAAGAGTGGTG
CAGAGAGAAAAAAGAGCAGTGGGAATAGGAGCTTTGTTCCTTGGGTTCTTGGGAGCAGCAGGAAGCACTA
TGGGCGCAGCGTCAATGACGCTGACGGTACAGGCCAGACAATTATTGTCTGGTATAGTGCAGCAGCAGAA
CAATTTGCTGAGGGCTATTGAGGCGCAACAGCATCTGTTGCAACTCACAGTCTGGGGCATCAAGCAGCTC
CAGGCAAGAATCCTGGCTGTGGAAAGATACCTAAAGGATCAACAGCTCCTGGGGATTTGGGGTTGCTCTG
GAAAACTCATTTGCACCACTGCTGTGCCTTGGAATGCTAGTTGGAGTAATAAATCTCTGGAACAGATTTG
GAATCACACGACCTGGATGGAGTGGGACAGAGAAATTAACAATTACACAAGCTTAATACACTCCTTAATT
GAAGAATCGCAAAACCAGCAAGAAAAGAATGAACAAGAATTATTGGAATTAGATAAATGGGCAAGTTTGT
GGAATTGGTTTAACATAACAAATTGGCTGTGGTATATAAAATTATTCATAATGATAGTAGGAGGCTTGGT
AGGTTTAAGAATAGTTTTTGCTGTACTTTCTATAGTGAATAGAGTTAGGCAGGGATATTCACCATTATCG
TTTCAGACCCACCTCCCAACCCCGAGGGGACCCATGCATTGCATCTCAATTAGTCAGCAACCAGGTGTGG
AAAGTCCCCAGGCTCCCCAGCAGGCAGAAGTATGCAAAGCATGCGTCTCAATTAGTCAGCAACCATAGTC
CCGCCCCTAACTCCGCCCATCCCGCCCCTAACTCCGCCCAGTTCCGCCCATTCTCCGCCCCATGGCTGAC
TAATTTTTTTTATTTATGCAGAGGCCGAGGCCGCCTCGGCCTCTGAGCTATTCCAGAAGTAGTGAGGAGG
CTTTTTTGGAGGCCTAGGCTTTTGCAAAAAGCTTTCTAGAGGTACCACCGGAGCTTACCATGACCGAGTA
CAAGCCCACGGTGCGCCTCGCCACCCGCGACGACGTCCCCAGGGCCGTACGCACCCTCGCCGCCGCGTTC
GCCGACTACCCCGCCACGCGCCACACCGTCGATCCGGACCGCCACATCGAGCGGGTCACCGAGCTGCAAG
AACTCTTCCTCACGCGCGTCGGGCTCGACATCGGCAAGGTGTGGGTCGCGGACGACGGCGCCGCCGTGGC
GGTCTGGACCACGCCGGAGAGCGTCGAAGCGGGGGCGGTGTTCGCCGAGATCGGCCCGCGCATGGCCGAG
TTGAGCGGTTCCCGGCTGGCCGCGCAGCAACAGATGGAAGGCCTCCTGGCGCCGCACCGGCCCAAGGAGC
CCGCGTGGTTCCTGGCCACCGTCGGCGTCTCGCCCGACCACCAGGGCAAGGGTCTGGGCAGCGCCGTCGT
GCTCCCCGGAGTGGAGGCGGCCGAGCGCGCCGGGGTGCCCGCCTTCCTGGAGACCTCCGCGCCCCGCAAC
CTCCCCTTCTACGAGCGGCTCGGCTTCACCGTCACCGCCGACGTCGAGGTGCCCGAAGGACCGCGCACCT
GGTGCATGACCCGCAAGCCCGGTGCCAGTTAACGAATTCTAGATCTTGAGACAAATGGCAGTATTCATCC
ACAATTTTAAAAGAAAAGGGGGGATTGGGGGGTACAGTGCAGGGGAAAGAATAGTAGACATAATAGCAAC
AGACATACAAACTAAAGAATTACAAAAACAAATTACAAAAATTCAAAATTTTCGGGTTTATTACAGGGAC
AGCAGAGATCCACTTTGGCGCCGGCTCGAGGCCTGCAGGTGCAAAGATGGATAAAGTTTTAAACAGAGAG
GAATCTTTGCAGCTAATGGACCTTCTAGGTCTTGAAAGGAGTGGGAATTGGCTCCGGTGCCCGTCAGTGG
GCAGAGCGCACATCGCCCACAGTCCCCGAGAAGTTGGGGGGAGGGGTCGGCAATTGAACCGGTGCCTAGA
GAAGGTGGCGCGGGGTAAACTGGGAAAGTGATGTCGTGTACTGGCTCCGCCTTTTTCCCGAGGGTGGGGG
AGAACCGTATATAAGTGCAGTAGTCGCCGTGAACGTTCTTTTTCGCAACGGGTTTGCCGCCAGAACACAG
GTAAGTGCCGTGTGTGGTTCCCGCGGGCCTGGCCTCTTTACGGGTTATGGCCCTTGCGTGCCTTGAATTA
CTTCCACCTGGCTGCAGTACGTGATTCTTGATCCCGAGCTTCGGGTTGGAAGTGGGTGGGAGAGTTCGAG
GCCTTGCGCTTAAGGAGCCCCTTCGCCTCGTGCTTGAGTTGAGGCCTGGCCTGGGCGCTGGGGCCGCCGC
GTGCGAATCTGGTGGCACCTTCGCGCCTGTCTCGCTGCTTTCGATAAGTCTCTAGCCATTTAAAATTTTT
GATGACCTGCTGCGACGCTTTTTTTCTGGCAAGATAGTCTTGTAAATGCGGGCCAAGATCTGCACACTGG
TATTTCGGTTTTTGGGGCCGCGGGCGGCGACGGGGCCCGTGCGTCCCAGCGCACATGTTCGGCGAGGCGG
GGCCTGCGAGCGCGGCCACCGAGAATCGGACGGGGGTAGTCTCAAGCTGGCCGGCCTGCTCTGGTGCCTG
GCCTCGCGCCGCCGTGTATCGCCCCGCCCTGGGCGGCAAGGCTGGCCCGGTCGGCACCAGTTGCGTGAGC
GGAAAGATGGCCGCTTCCCGGCCCTGCTGCAGGGAGCTCAAAATGGAGGACGCGGCGCTCGGGAGAGCGG
GCGGGTGAGTCACCCACACAAAGGAAAAGGGCCTTTCCGTCCTCAGCCGTCGCTTCATGTGACTCCACGG
AGTACCGGGCGCCGTCCAGGCACCTCGATTAGTTCTCGAGCTTTTGGAGTACGTCGTCTTTAGGTTGGGG
GGAGGGGTTTTATGCGATGGAGTTTCCCCACACTGAGTGGGTGGAGACTGAAGTTAGGCCAGCTTGGCAC
TTGATGTAATTCTCCTTGGAATTTGCCCTTTTTGAGTTTGGATCTTGGTTCATTCTCAAGCCTCAGACAG
TGGTTCAAAGTTTTTTTCTTCCATTTCAGGTGTCGTGAGGCTAGCACCGCCACCATGGCGACGTCTCTGC
ATGAGGGACCCACGAACCAGCTGGATCTGCTCATCCGGGCCGTGGAAGCATCAGTTCACAGCAGTAATGC
ACACTGTACAGATAAGACAATTGAAGCTGCTGAAGCCCTGCTTCATATGGAATCTCCTACCTGCTTGAGG
GATTCAAGAAGTCCTGTGGAAGTGTTTGTTCCTCCTTGTGTATCAACTCCAGAATTCATCCATGCTGCTA
TGAGGCCAGATGTCATTACAGAAACTGTAGTGGAGGTGTCAACTGAAGAGTCTGAACCCATGGATACCTC
TCCTATTCCAACATCACCAGATAGCCATGAACCAATGAAAAAGAAAAAAGTTGGCCGTAAACCAAAGACC
CAGCAATCACCAATTTCCAATGGGTCTCCTGAGTTAGGTATAAAGAAGAAACCAAGAGAAGGAAAAGGAA
ACACAACCTATTTGTGGGAGTTTCTTTTAGATCTACTTCAAGATAAAAATACTTGTCCCAGGTATATTAA
ATGGACTCAGAGAGAAAAAGGCATATTCAAGCTGGTGGATTCAAAGGCTGTCTCTAAGCTTTGGGGAAAG
CATAAGAACAAACCAGACATGAACTATGAAACCATGGGACGAGCTTTGAGATACTACTACCAAAGGGGAA
TTCTTGCAAAGGTTGAAGGACAGAGGCTTGTATATCAGTTCAAGGATATGCCGAAAAACATAGTGGTCAT
AGATGATGACAAAAGTGAAACCTGTAATGAAGATTTAGCAGGAACTACTGATGAAAAATCATTAGAACGA
GTGTCACTGTCTGCAGAAAGTCTCCTGAAAGCAGCATCCTCTGTTCGCAGTGGAAAAAATTCATCCCCTA
TAAACTGCTCCAGAGCAGAGAAGGGTGTAGCTAGAGTTGTGAATATCACTTCCCCTGGGCACGATGCTTC
ATCCAGGTCTCCTACTACCACTGCATCTGTGTCAGCAACAGCAGCTCCAAGGACAGTTCGTGTGGCAATG
CAGGTACCTGTTGTAATGACATCATTGGGTCAGAAAATTTCAACTGTGGCAGTTCAGTCAGTTAATGCAG
GTGCACCATTAATAACCAGCACTAGTCCAACAACAGCGACCTCTCCAAAGGTAGTCATTCAGACAATCCC
TACTGTGATGCCAGCTTCTACTGAAAATGGAGACAAAATCACCATGCAGCCTGCCAAAATTATTACCATC
CCAGCTACACAGCTTGCACAGTGTCAACTGCAGACAAAGTCAAATCTGACTGGATCAGGAAGCATTAACA
TTGTTGGAACCCCATTGGCTGTGAGAGCACTTACCCCTGTTTCAATAGCCCATGGTACACCTGTAATGAG
ACTATCAATGCCTACTCAGCAGGCATCTGGCCAGACTCCTCCTCGAGTTATCAGTGCAGTCATAAAGGGG
CCAGAGGTTAAATCGGAAGCAGTGGCAAAAAAGCAAGAACATGATGTGAAAACTTTGCAGCTAGTAGAAG
AAAAACCAGCAGATGGAAATAAGACAGTGACCCACGTAGTGGTTGTCAGTGCGCCTTCAGCTATTGCCCT
TCCTGTAACTATGAAAACAGAAGGACTAGTGACATGTGAGAAATAGTAATGAACTAGTCCGTAACTTGAA
AGTATTTCGATTTCTTGGCTTTATATATCTTGTGGAAAGGACGATCATACCATACCAATCTCCGAAAGAC
GCGTTAAGTCGACAATCAACCTCTGGATTACAAAATTTGTGAAAGATTGACTGGTATTCTTAACTATGTT
GCTCCTTTTACGCTATGTGGATACGCTGCTTTAATGCCTTTGTATCATGCTATTGCTTCCCGTATGGCTT
TCATTTTCTCCTCCTTGTATAAATCCTGGTTGCTGTCTCTTTATGAGGAGTTGTGGCCCGTTGTCAGGCA
ACGTGGCGTGGTGTGCACTGTGTTTGCTGACGCAACCCCCACTGGTTGGGGCATTGCCACCACCTGTCAG
CTCCTTTCCGGGACTTTCGCTTTCCCCCTCCCTATTGCCACGGCGGAACTCATCGCCGCCTGCCTTGCCC
GCTGCTGGACAGGGGCTCGGCTGTTGGGCACTGACAATTCCGTGGTGTTGTCGGGGAAATCATCGTCCTT
TCCTTGGCTGCTCGCCTGTGTTGCCACCTGGATTCTGCGCGGGACGTCCTTCTGCTACGTCCCTTCGGCC
CTCAATCCAGCGGACCTTCCTTCCCGCGGCCTGCTGCCGGCTCTGCGGCCTCTTCCGCGTCTTCGCCTTC
GCCCTCAGACGAGTCGGATCTCCCTTTGGGCCGCCTCCCCGCGTCGACTTTAAGACCAATGACTTACAAG
GCAGCTGTAGATCTTAGCCACTTTTTAAAAGAAAAGGGGGGACTGGAAGGGCTAATTCACTCCCAACGAA
GACAAGATCTGCTTTTTGCTTGTACTGGGTCTCTCTGGTTAGACCAGATCTGAGCCTGGGAGCTCTCTGG
CTAACTAGGGAACCCACTGCTTAAGCCTCAATAAAGCTTGCCTTGAGTGCTTCAAGTAGTGTGTGCCCGT
CTGTTGTGTGACTCTGGTAACTAGAGATCCCTCAGACCCTTTTAGTCAGTGTGGAAAATCTCTAGCAGTA
CGTATAGTAGTTCATGTCATCTTATTATTCAGTATTTATAACTTGCAAAGAAATGAATATCAGAGAGTGA
GAGGAACTTGTTTATTGCAGCTTATAATGGTTACAAATAAAGCAATAGCATCACAAATTTCACAAATAAA
GCATTTTTTTCACTGCATTCTAGTTGTGGTTTGTCCAAACTCATCAATGTATCTTATCATGTCTGGCTCT
AGCTATCCCGCCCCTAACTCCGCCCATCCCGCCCCTAACTCCGCCCAGTTCCGCCCATTCTCCGCCCCAT
GGCTGACTAATTTTTTTTATTTATGCAGAGGCCGAGGCCGCCTCGGCCTCTGAGCTATTCCAGAAGTAGT
GAGGAGGCTTTTTTGGAGGCCTAGGGACGTACCCAATTCGCCCTATAGTGAGTCGTATTACGCGCGCTCA
CTGGCCGTCGTTTTACAACGTCGTGACTGGGAAAACCCTGGCGTTACCCAACTTAATCGCCTTGCAGCAC
ATCCCCCTTTCGCCAGCTGGCGTAATAGCGAAGAGGCCCGCACCGATCGCCCTTCCCAACAGTTGCGCAG
CCTGAATGGCGAATGGG
[124 nt withheld, positions 7298-7421]
C
[91 nt withheld, positions 7423-7513]
A
[49 nt withheld, positions 7515-7563]
CCTTTGACGTTGGAGTCCACGTTCTTT
[37 nt withheld, positions 7591-7627]
ACCCTATCTCGGTCTATTCTTTTGATTTATAAGGGATTTTGCCGATTTCGGCCTATTGGTTAAAAAATGA
GCTGATTTAACAAAAATTTAACGCGAATTTTAACAAAATATTAACGCTTACAATTTAGGTGGCACTTTTC
GGGGAAATGTGCGCGGAACCCCTATTTGTTTATTTTTCTAAATACATTCAAATATGTATCCGCTCATGAG
ACAATAACCCTGATAAATGCTTCAATAATATTGAAAAAGGAAGAGTATGAGTATTCAACATTTCCGTGTC
GCCCTTATTCCCTTTTTTGCGGCATTTTGCCTTCCTGTTTTTGCTCACCCAGAAACGCTGGTGAAAGTAA
AAGATGCTGAAGATCAGTTGGGTGCACGAGTGGGTTACATCGAACTGGATCTCAACAGCGGTAAGATCCT
TGAGAGTTTTCGCCCCGAAGAACGTTTTCCAATGATGAGCACTTTTAAAGTTCTGCTATGTGGCGCGGTA
TTATCCCGTATTGACGCCGGGCAAGAGCAACTCGGTCGCCGCATACACTATTCTCAGAATGACTTGGTTG
AGTACTCACCAGTCACAGAAAAGCATCTTACGGATGGCATGACAGTAAGAGAATTATGCAGTGCTGCCAT
AACCATGAGTGATAACACTGCGGCCAACTTACTTCTGACAACGATCGGAGGACCGAAGGAGCTAACCGCT
TTTTTGCACAACATGGGGGATCATGTAACTCGCCTTGATCGTTGGGAACCGGAGCTGAATGAAGCCATAC
CAAACGACGAGCGTGACACCACGATGCCTGTAGCAATGGCAACAACGTTGCGCAAACTATTAACTGGCGA
ACTACTTACTCTAGCTTCCCGGCAACAATTAATAGACTGGATGGAGGCGGATAAAGTTGCAGGACCACTT
CTGCGCTCGGCCCTTCCGGCTGGCTGGTTTATTGCTGATAAATCTGGAGCCGGTGAGCGTGGGTCTCGCG
GTATCATTGCAGCACTGGGGCCAGATGGTAAGCCCTCCCGTATCGTAGTTATCTACACGACGGGGAGTCA
GGCAACTATGGATGAACGAAATAGACAGATCGCTGAGATAGGTGCCTCACTGATTAAGCATTGGTAACTG
TCAGACCAAGTTTACTCATATATACTTTAGATTGATTTAAAACTTCATTTTTAATTTAAAAGGATCTAGG
TGAAGATCCTTTTTGATAATCTCATGACCAAAATCCCTTAACGTGAGTTTTCGTTCCACTGAGCGTCAGA
CCCCGTAGAAAAGATCAAAGGATCTTCTTGAGATCCTTTTTTTCTGCGCGTAATCTGCTGCTTGCAAACA
AAAAAACCACCGCTACCAGCGGTGGTTTGTTTGCCGGATCAAGAGCTACCAACTCTTTTTCCGAAGGTAA
CTGGCTTCAGCAGAGCGCAGATACCAAATACTGTTCTTCTAGTGTAGCCGTAGTTAGGCCACCACTTCAA
GAACTCTGTAGCACCGCCTACATACCTCGCTCTGCTAATCCTGTTACCAGTGGCTGCTGCCAGTGGCGAT
AAGTCGTGTCTTACCGGGTTGGACTCAAGACGATAGTTACCGGATAAGGCGCAGCGGTCGGGCTGAACGG
GGGGTTCGTGCACACAGCCCAGCTTGGAGCGAACGACCTACACCGAACTGAGATACCTACAGCGTGAGCT
ATGAGAAAGCGCCACGCTTCCCGAAGGGAGAAAGGCGGACAGGTATCCGGTAAGCGGCAGGGTCGGAACA
GGAGAGCGCACGAGGGAGCTTCCAGGGGGAAACGCCTGGTATCTTTATAGTCCTGTCGGGTTTCGCCACC
TCTGACTTGAGCGTCGATTTTTGTGATGCTCGTCAGGGGGGCGGAGCCTATGGAAAAACGCCAGCAACGC
GGCCTTTTTACGGTTCCTGGCCTTTTGCTGGCCTTTTGCTCACATGTTCTTTCCTGCGTTATCCCCTGAT
TCTGTGGATAACCGTATTACCGCCTTTGAGTGAGCTGATACCGCTCGCCGCAGCCGAACGACCGAGCGCA
GCGAGTCAGTGAGCGAGGAAGCGGAAGAGCGCCCAATACGCAAACCGCCTCTCCCCGCGCGTTGGCCGAT
TCATTAATGCAGCTGGCACGACAGGTTTCCCGACTGGAAAGCGGGCAGTGAGCGCAACGCAATTAATGTG
AGTTAGCTCACTCATTAGGCACCCCAGGCTTTACACTTTATGCTTCCGGCTCGTATGTTGTGTGGAATTG
TGAGCGGATAACAATTTCACACAGGAAACAGCTATGACCATGATTACGCCAAGCGCGCAATTAACCCTCA
CTAAAGGGAACAAAAGCTGGAGCTGCAAGC
Features (pLannotate 1.2.2; 31 found; start..end, strand, type, name):
      5..231     +  promoter       RSV promoter: Rous sarcoma virus enhancer/promoter
    232..412     +  LTR            5' LTR (truncated): truncated 5' long terminal repeat (LTR) from HIV-1
    459..584     +  misc_feature   HIV-1 Ψ: packaging signal of human immunodeficiency virus type 1
    568..931     +  CDS            HIV-1 gag (fragment): gag protein from human immunodeficiency virus 1; gag
   1077..1310    +  misc_feature   RRE: The Rev response element (RRE) of HIV-1 allows for Rev-dependent mRNA export from the nucleus to the cytoplasm.
   1687..1713    +  CDS            Rev (fragment): human immunodeficiency virus 1 (HIV-1) Rev protein; rev; enhances nuclear export of unspliced and incompletely spliced viral mRNAs
   1720..1743    +  promoter       SV40 promoter (fragment): SV40 early promoter
   1744..1815    +  promoter       SV40 promoter (fragment): SV40 enhancer and early promoter
   1839..1974    +  rep_origin     SV40 ori: SV40 origin of replication
   2020..2616    +  CDS            PuroR (fragment): puromycin N-acetyltransferase; pac from Streptomyces; confers resistance to puromycin
   2665..2782    +  misc_feature   cPPT/CTS: central polypurine tract and central termination sequence of HIV-1
   2847..2913    +  CDS            small t antigen (fragment): SV40 (simian virus 40) small t antigen
   2920..4098    +  promoter       EF-1α promoter: strong constitutive promoter for human elongation factor EF-1α
   4163..5713    +  CDS            ELF2 (fragment): ELF2_HUMAN - Also known as NERF Experimental evidence at protein level: Swiss-Prot protein existence level 1. Isoform 2 may function in repression of RUNX1-mediated transactivation. From Homo sapiens (Human).
   5729..5782    +  promoter       U6 promoter (fragment): RNA polymerase III promoter for human U6 snRNA
   5824..6412    +  misc_feature   WPRE: woodchuck hepatitis virus posttranscriptional regulatory element
   6463..6482    +  misc_feature   cPPT/CTS (fragment): central polypurine tract and central termination sequence of HIV-1
   6484..6717    +  LTR            3' LTR (ΔU3): self-inactivating 3' long terminal repeat (LTR) from HIV-1
   6795..6916    +  polyA_signal   SV40 poly(A) signal: SV40 polyadenylation signal
   6956..7091    +  rep_origin     SV40 ori: SV40 origin of replication
   7112..7130    -  promoter       T7 promoter: promoter for bacteriophage T7 RNA polymerase
   7138..7293    +  CDS            lacZα (fragment): LacZα fragment of β-galactosidase; lacZ fragment
   7298..7726    +  rep_origin     f1 ori (sequence partly withheld): f1 bacteriophage origin of replication; arrow indicates direction of (+) strand synthesis
   7779..7883    +  promoter       AmpR promoter: bla
   7884..8744    +  CDS            AmpR: β-lactamase; bla; confers resistance to ampicillin, carbenicillin, and related antibiotics
   8915..9503    +  rep_origin     ori: high-copy-number ColE1/pMB1/pBR322/pUC origin of replication
   9686..9778    +  CDS            lacI (fragment): lac repressor; lacI; The lac repressor binds to the lac operator to inhibit transcription in E. coli. This inhibition can be relieved by adding lactose or isopropyl-β-D-thiogalactopyranoside (IPTG).
   9791..9812    +  protein_bind   CAP binding site: CAP binding activates transcription in the presence of cAMP. E. coli catabolite activator protein
   9827..9857    +  promoter       lac promoter: promoter for the E. coli lac operon
   9865..9881    +  protein_bind   lac operator: The lac repressor binds to the lac operator to inhibit transcription in E. coli. This inhibition can be relieved by adding lactose or isopropyl-β-D-thiogalactopyranoside (IPTG). lac repressor encoded by lacI
   9926..9944    +  promoter       T3 promoter: promoter for bacteriophage T3 RNA polymerase
