[The description below was written by a language model from this plasmid's Addgene catalogue record and pLannotate feature annotations shown in this document.]
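Description:
TFORF2876 is a third-generation-style, self-inactivating lentiviral expression plasmid built on the pLX_TRC317 backbone and carrying the human transcription factor ELF2 (also known as NERF). It belongs to a barcoded transcription factor ORF collection in which each construct carries a unique 24-bp barcode, so that the overexpressed factor can be identified by sequencing in pooled screens. The plasmid is propagated in E. coli through a high-copy ColE1/pUC-type origin with ampicillin resistance (AmpR). An f1 origin and remnants of a lac/lacZα cloning region flanked by T7 and T3 promoters are also present in the backbone. The depositor notes that recombination can occur, which is a common issue with LTR-containing plasmids.

The viral genome is transcribed in packaging cells from an RSV promoter fused to a truncated HIV-1 5' LTR. It contains the Ψ packaging signal with a gag fragment, the RRE for Rev-dependent nuclear export, a cPPT/CTS element and a ΔU3 3' LTR, which is followed by an SV40 polyadenylation signal. Two expression units sit between the LTRs. An SV40 early promoter drives puromycin N-acetyltransferase for selection of transduced mammalian cells. Downstream, the EF-1α promoter drives the ELF2 ORF constitutively, and a WPRE follows to enhance transcript stability and expression. The barcode itself is not annotated in the feature table. A short sequence between the ORF and the WPRE is called as a U6 promoter fragment, but this is too small to be a functional promoter. The construct is intended for lentiviral delivery and stable ELF2 overexpression, for example in directed-differentiation or cell-state screens.
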