Addgene plasmid #142167: TFORF2876
Purpose: Lentiviral vector for overexpressing transcription factor ORFs with unique 24-bp barcodes. Barcodes facilitate identification of transcription factors in pooled screens.
Depositing lab: Feng Zhang. Depositing organization: Broad Institute. Publication: A transcription factor atlas of directed differentiation. Joung J, Ma S, Tay T, Geiger-Schuller KR, Kirchgatterer PC, Verdine VK, Guo B, Arias-Garcia MA, Allen WE, Singh A, Kuksenko O, Abudayyeh OO, Gootenberg JS, Fu Z, Macrae RK, Buenrostro JD, Regev A, Zhang F. Cell. 2023 Jan 5;186(1):209-229.e26. doi: 10.1016/j.cell.2022.11.026. PubMed 36608654.
Backbone
  Vector backbone: pLX_TRC317
  Backbone manufacturer: Broad Institute Genetic Perturbation Platform
  Backbone size w/o insert (bp): 8264
  Vector type: Mammalian Expression, Lentiviral
  Selectable markers: Puromycin
Growth in bacteria
  Bacterial resistance: Ampicillin, 100 μg/mL
  Growth temperature: 37°C
  Growth strain: NEB Stable
  Copy number: High Copy
Gene/Insert
  Gene/Insert name: ELF2
  Species: H. sapiens (human)
  Insert size (bp): 1703
  Entrez Gene: ELF2 (a.k.a. EU32, NERF, NERF-1A, NERF-1B, NERF-1a,b, NERF-2)
  Promoter: EF1a
  Cloning method: Unknown
  Sequencing primers: 5′ GGGTGGAGACTGAAGTTAGGCCAG; 3′ CACATAGCGTAAAAGGAGCAACATAG
Terms and licenses: Academic/Nonprofit Terms; Industry Terms: Not Available to Industry
Depositor comments: NM_006874,ENST00000358635 . The transcription factor ORF portion of this plasmid was synthesized by Genewiz. Please test multiple small colonies in case of plasmid recombination. To make this collection available in a timely manner, a portion of this collection was not fully sequenced by Addgene. If an Addgene verified full plasmid sequence is not available, please contact us prior to placing an order to request the full sequence.
How to cite: TFORF2876 was a gift from Feng Zhang (Addgene plasmid # 142167 ; http://n2t.net/addgene:142167 ; RRID:Addgene_142167)
