>Addgene plasmid #142167 | TFORF2876 | depositor partial sequence | sequence record 278639 | Insert
ACCGCCACCATGGCGACGTCTCTGCATGAGGGACCCACGAACCAGCTGGATCTGCTCATCCGGGCCGTGG
AAGCATCAGTTCACAGCAGTAATGCACACTGTACAGATAAGACAATTGAAGCTGCTGAAGCCCTGCTTCA
TATGGAATCTCCTACCTGCTTGAGGGATTCAAGAAGTCCTGTGGAAGTGTTTGTTCCTCCTTGTGTATCA
ACTCCAGAATTCATCCATGCTGCTATGAGGCCAGATGTCATTACAGAAACTGTAGTGGAGGTGTCAACTG
AAGAGTCTGAACCCATGGATACCTCTCCTATTCCAACATCACCAGATAGCCATGAACCAATGAAAAAGAA
AAAAGTTGGCCGTAAACCAAAGACCCAGCAATCACCAATTTCCAATGGGTCTCCTGAGTTAGGTATAAAG
AAGAAACCAAGAGAAGGAAAAGGAAACACAACCTATTTGTGGGAGTTTCTTTTAGATCTACTTCAAGATA
AAAATACTTGTCCCAGGTATATTAAATGGACTCAGAGAGAAAAAGGCATATTCAAGCTGGTGGATTCAAA
GGCTGTCTCTAAGCTTTGGGGAAAGCATAAGAACAAACCAGACATGAACTATGAAACCATGGGACGAGCT
TTGAGATACTACTACCAAAGGGGAATTCTTGCAAAGGTTGAAGGACAGAGGCTTGTATATCAGTTCAAGG
ATATGCCGAAAAACATAGTGGTCATAGATGATGACAAAAGTGAAACCTGTAATGAAGATTTAGCAGGAAC
TACTGATGAAAAATCATTAGAACGAGTGTCACTGTCTGCAGAAAGTCTCCTGAAAGCAGCATCCTCTGTT
CGCAGTGGAAAAAATTCATCCCCTATAAACTGCTCCAGAGCAGAGAAGGGTGTAGCTAGAGTTGTGAATA
TCACTTCCCCTGGGCACGATGCTTCATCCAGGTCTCCTACTACCACTGCATCTGTGTCAGCAACAGCAGC
TCCAAGGACAGTTCGTGTGGCAATGCAGGTACCTGTTGTAATGACATCATTGGGTCAGAAAATTTCAACT
GTGGCAGTTCAGTCAGTTAATGCAGGTGCACCATTAATAACCAGCACTAGTCCAACAACAGCGACCTCTC
CAAAGGTAGTCATTCAGACAATCCCTACTGTGATGCCAGCTTCTACTGAAAATGGAGACAAAATCACCAT
GCAGCCTGCCAAAATTATTACCATCCCAGCTACACAGCTTGCACAGTGTCAACTGCAGACAAAGTCAAAT
CTGACTGGATCAGGAAGCATTAACATTGTTGGAACCCCATTGGCTGTGAGAGCACTTACCCCTGTTTCAA
TAGCCCATGGTACACCTGTAATGAGACTATCAATGCCTACTCAGCAGGCATCTGGCCAGACTCCTCCTCG
AGTTATCAGTGCAGTCATAAAGGGGCCAGAGGTTAAATCGGAAGCAGTGGCAAAAAAGCAAGAACATGAT
GTGAAAACTTTGCAGCTAGTAGAAGAAAAACCAGCAGATGGAAATAAGACAGTGACCCACGTAGTGGTTG
TCAGTGCGCCTTCAGCTATTGCCCTTCCTGTAACTATGAAAACAGAAGGACTAGTGACATGTGAGAAATA
GTAATGAACTAGTCCGTAACTTGAAAGTATTTCGATTTCTTGGCTTTATATATCTTGTGGAAAGGACGAT
CATACCATACCAATCTCCGAAAG
