>Addgene plasmid #142167 | TFORF2876 | depositor partial sequence | sequence record 278640 | Barcode
TCATACCATACCAATCTCCGAAAG
